Addgene plasmid #216106: pMV_AA091
Purpose: CRISPRa, gRNA expression with modified trRNA to recruit activators via PP7 tags (guide only)
Depositing lab: John Doench. Depositing organization: Broad Institute. Publication: Modular vector assembly enables rapid assessment of emerging CRISPR technologies. McGee AV, Liu YV, Griffith AL, Szegletes ZM, Wen B, Kraus C, Miller NW, Steger RJ, Escude Velasco B, Bosch JA, Zirin JD, Viswanatha R, Sontheimer EJ, Goodale A, Greene MA, Green TM, Doench JG. Cell Genom. 2024 Mar 13;4(3):100519. doi: 10.1016/j.xgen.2024.100519. PubMed 38484704.
Backbone
  Vector backbone: pRDA_722
  Vector type: Lentiviral, CRISPR ; Assembled Vector
  Selectable markers: Puromycin
Growth in bacteria
  Bacterial resistance: Ampicillin, 100 μg/mL
  Growth temperature: 37°C
  Growth strain: NEB Stable
  Copy number: Unknown
Gene/Insert
  Gene/Insert name: gRNA expression with modified trRNA to recruit activators via PP7 tags
  gRNA/shRNA sequence: Unspecified
  Species: Other
  Cloning method: Unknown
Terms and licenses: Academic/Nonprofit Terms; Industry Terms: Not Available to Industry
Depositor comments: pXPR_502 replacement. Please visit https://www.biorxiv.org/content/10.1101/2023.10.25.564061v1 for bioRxiv preprint.
How to cite: pMV_AA091 was a gift from John Doench (Addgene plasmid # 216106 ; http://n2t.net/addgene:216106 ; RRID:Addgene_216106)
