[The description below was written by a language model from this plasmid's Addgene catalogue record and pLannotate feature annotations shown in this document.]
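Description:
pMV_AA091 is a lentiviral CRISPR activation (CRISPRa) guide-expression vector assembled on the pRDA_722 backbone and described by the depositor as a replacement for pXPR_502. It is propagated in E. coli through a high-copy ColE1/pUC-type origin with ampicillin resistance, and the backbone also carries an f1 origin and an SV40/EM7-driven bleomycin/Zeocin resistance cassette outside the viral region. The transfer cassette has a third-generation-style layout: a CMV enhancer/promoter fused to a truncated HIV-1 5' LTR, the Ψ packaging signal with a gag fragment, RRE, cPPT/CTS, a WPRE, and a truncated 3' LTR followed by a bGH polyadenylation signal.

Within the viral region, a human U6 (RNA polymerase III) promoter drives the guide RNA, whose S. pyogenes-type tracrRNA scaffold is, according to the record, modified with PP7 tags so that it can recruit activator proteins. No specific guide sequence is recorded, consistent with an empty vector meant to receive guides. Downstream, an hPGK promoter precedes an open reading frame annotated as the PP7 phage coat protein, a fragment of the NF-κB subunit Rela (p65), a nucleoplasmin NLS and puromycin N-acetyltransferase. This suggests the vector itself supplies a PP7 coat protein–activation domain fusion that binds the scaffold's PP7 tags, together with puromycin selection of transduced mammalian cells. How PuroR is linked to the upstream fusion is not annotated, and gaps in the table may hold further unannotated elements. "Guide only" indicates that no Cas9 is encoded, so a dCas9 component has to be provided separately. The vector is intended for targeted gene activation experiments.
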