Features (pLannotate 1.2.2; 34 found; start..end, strand, type, name):
     31..83      -  misc_feature   bom (fragment): basis of mobility region from pBR322
    238..617     +  enhancer       CMV enhancer: human cytomegalovirus immediate early enhancer
    618..817     +  promoter       CMV promoter: human cytomegalovirus (CMV) immediate early promoter
    835..1015    +  LTR            5' LTR (truncated): truncated 5' long terminal repeat (LTR) from HIV-1
   1062..1187    +  misc_feature   HIV-1 Ψ: packaging signal of human immunodeficiency virus type 1
   1171..1534    +  CDS            HIV-1 gag (fragment): gag protein from human immunodeficiency virus 1; gag
   1680..1913    +  misc_feature   RRE: The Rev response element (RRE) of HIV-1 allows for Rev-dependent mRNA export from the nucleus to the cytoplasm.
   2290..2390    +  CDS            Rev (fragment): human immunodeficiency virus 1 (HIV-1) Rev protein; rev; enhances nuclear export of unspliced and incompletely spliced viral mRNAs
   2440..2557    +  misc_feature   cPPT/CTS: central polypurine tract and central termination sequence of HIV-1
   2615..2855    +  promoter       U6 promoter: RNA polymerase III promoter for human U6 snRNA
   3019..3083    +  misc_RNA       tracrRNA (fragment): trans-activating CRISPR RNA for the Streptococcus pyogenes CRISPR/Cas9 system
   3124..3634    +  promoter       hPGK promoter: human phosphoglycerate kinase 1 promoter
   3723..4085    +  CDS            COAT_BPPP7: Experimental evidence at protein level: Swiss-Prot protein existence level 1. Forms the phage shell; binds to the phage RNA. From Pseudomonas phage PP7 (Bacteriophage PP7).
   4092..4634    +  CDS            Rela (fragment): TF65_MOUSE - Also known as Nfkb3. Experimental evidence at protein level: Swiss-Prot protein existence level 1. NF-kappa-B is a pleiotropic transcription factor present in almost all cell types and is the endpoint of a series of signal transduction events that are initiated by a vast array of stimuli related to many biological processes such as inflammation, immunity, differentiation, cell growth, tumorigenesis and apoptosis. NF-kappa-B is a homo- or heterodimeric complex formed by the Rel-like domain- containing proteins RELA/p65, RELB, NFKB1/p105, NFKB1/p50, REL and NFKB2/p52. The heterodime
   4644..4691    +  CDS            nucleoplasmin NLS: bipartite nuclear localization signal from nucleoplasmin
   4754..5348    +  CDS            PuroR (fragment): puromycin N-acetyltransferase; pac from Streptomyces; confers resistance to puromycin
   5368..5956    +  misc_feature   WPRE: woodchuck hepatitis virus posttranscriptional regulatory element
   5952..6095    +  CDS            nef (fragment): NEF_HV1LA - Experimental evidence at protein level: Swiss-Prot protein existence level 1. Extracellular Nef protein targets CD4(+) T-lymphocytes for apoptosis by interacting with CXCR4 surface receptors. From Human immunodeficiency virus type 1 group M subtype B (isolate Lai) (HIV-1).
   6081..6261    +  LTR            5' LTR (truncated): truncated 5' long terminal repeat (LTR) from HIV-1
   6293..6404    +  polyA_signal   bGH poly(A) signal: bovine growth hormone polyadenylation signal
   6521..6542    +  promoter       SV40 promoter (fragment): SV40 enhancer and early promoter
   6563..6991    +  rep_origin     f1 ori (sequence partly withheld): f1 bacteriophage origin of replication; arrow indicates direction of (+) strand synthesis
   7005..7334    +  promoter       SV40 promoter: SV40 enhancer and early promoter
   7382..7429    +  promoter       EM7 promoter: synthetic bacterial promoter&nbsp
   7448..7822    +  CDS            BleoR: antibiotic-binding protein; Sh ble from Streptoalloteichus hindustanus; confers resistance to bleomycin, phleomycin, and Zeocin™
   7832..7957    +  CDS            ble (fragment): BLE_KLEPN - Experimental evidence at protein level: Swiss-Prot protein existence level 1. Binding protein with a strong affinity to the bleomycin family of antibiotics. Binds to CL990; an antimitotic-antibiotic compound. From Klebsiella pneumoniae.
   7952..8073    +  polyA_signal   SV40 poly(A) signal: SV40 polyadenylation signal
   8146..8162    -  protein_bind   lac operator: The lac repressor binds to the lac operator to inhibit transcription in E. coli. This inhibition can be relieved by adding lactose or isopropyl-β-D-thiogalactopyranoside (IPTG). lac repressor encoded by lacI
   8170..8200    -  promoter       lac promoter: promoter for the E. coli lac operon
   8215..8236    -  protein_bind   CAP binding site: CAP binding activates transcription in the presence of cAMP. E. coli catabolite activator protein
   8249..8341    -  CDS            lacI (fragment): lac repressor; lacI; The lac repressor binds to the lac operator to inhibit transcription in E. coli. This inhibition can be relieved by adding lactose or isopropyl-β-D-thiogalactopyranoside (IPTG).
   8524..9112    -  rep_origin     ori: high-copy-number ColE1/pMB1/pBR322/pUC origin of replication
   9283..10143   -  CDS            AmpR: β-lactamase; bla; confers resistance to ampicillin, carbenicillin, and related antibiotics
  10144..10248   -  promoter       AmpR promoter: bla
>Addgene plasmid #216106 | pMV_AA091 | addgene full sequence | sequence record 431410 | Addgene NGS Result
GTCGACGGATCGGGAGATCTCCCGATCCCCTATGGTGCACTCTCAGTACAATCTGCTCTGATGCCGCATA
GTTAAGCCAGTATCTGCTCCCTGCTTGTGTGTTGGAGGTCGCTGAGTAGTGCGCGAGCAAAATTTAAGCT
ACAACAAGGCAAGGCTTGACCGACAATTGCATGAAGAATCTGCTTAGGGTTAGGCGTTTTGCGCTGCTTC
GCGATGTACGGGCCAGATATACGCGTTGACATTGATTATTGACTAGTTATTAATAGTAATCAATTACGGG
GTCATTAGTTCATAGCCCATATATGGAGTTCCGCGTTACATAACTTACGGTAAATGGCCCGCCTGGCTGA
CCGCCCAACGACCCCCGCCCATTGACGTCAATAATGACGTATGTTCCCATAGTAACGCCAATAGGGACTT
TCCATTGACGTCAATGGGTGGAGTATTTACGGTAAACTGCCCACTTGGCAGTACATCAAGTGTATCATAT
GCCAAGTACGCCCCCTATTGACGTCAATGACGGTAAATGGCCCGCCTGGCATTATGCCCAGTACATGACC
TTATGGGACTTTCCTACTTGGCAGTACATCTACGTATTAGTCATCGCTATTACCATGGTGATGCGGTTTT
GGCAGTACATCAATGGGCGTGGATAGCGGTTTGACTCACGGGGATTTCCAAGTCTCCACCCCATTGACGT
CAATGGGAGTTTGTTTTGGCACCAAAATCAACGGGACTTTCCAAAATGTCGTAACAACTCCGCCCCATTG
ACGCAAATGGGCGGTAGGCGTGTACGGTGGGAGGTCTATATAAGCAGCGCGTTTTGCCTGTACTGGGTCT
CTCTGGTTAGACCAGATCTGAGCCTGGGAGCTCTCTGGCTAACTAGGGAACCCACTGCTTAAGCCTCAAT
AAAGCTTGCCTTGAGTGCTTCAAGTAGTGTGTGCCCGTCTGTTGTGTGACTCTGGTAACTAGAGATCCCT
CAGACCCTTTTAGTCAGTGTGGAAAATCTCTAGCAGTGGCGCCCGAACAGGGACTTGAAAGCGAAAGGGA
AACCAGAGGAGCTCTCTCGACGCAGGACTCGGCTTGCTGAAGCGCGCACGGCAAGAGGCGAGGGGCGGCG
ACTGGTGAGTACGCCAAAAATTTTGACTAGCGGAGGCTAGAAGGAGAGAGATGGGTGCGAGAGCGTCAGT
ATTAAGCGGGGGAGAATTAGATCGCGATGGGAAAAAATTCGGTTAAGGCCAGGGGGAAAGAAAAAATATA
AATTAAAACATATAGTATGGGCAAGCAGGGAGCTAGAACGATTCGCAGTTAATCCTGGCCTGTTAGAAAC
ATCAGAAGGCTGTAGACAAATACTGGGACAGCTACAACCATCCCTTCAGACAGGATCAGAAGAACTTAGA
TCATTATATAATACAGTAGCAACCCTCTATTGTGTGCATCAAAGGATAGAGATAAAAGACACCAAGGAAG
CTTTAGACAAGATAGAGGAAGAGCAAAACAAAAGTAAGACCACCGCACAGCAAGCGGCCGCTGATCTTCA
GACCTGGAGGAGGAGATATGAGGGACAATTGGAGAAGTGAATTATATAAATATAAAGTAGTAAAAATTGA
ACCATTAGGAGTAGCACCCACCAAGGCAAAGAGAAGAGTGGTGCAGAGAGAAAAAAGAGCAGTGGGAATA
GGAGCTTTGTTCCTTGGGTTCTTGGGAGCAGCAGGAAGCACTATGGGCGCAGCGTCAATGACGCTGACGG
TACAGGCCAGACAATTATTGTCTGGTATAGTGCAGCAGCAGAACAATTTGCTGAGGGCTATTGAGGCGCA
ACAGCATCTGTTGCAACTCACAGTCTGGGGCATCAAGCAGCTCCAGGCAAGAATCCTGGCTGTGGAAAGA
TACCTAAAGGATCAACAGCTCCTGGGGATTTGGGGTTGCTCTGGAAAACTCATTTGCACCACTGCTGTGC
CTTGGAATGCTAGTTGGAGTAATAAATCTCTGGAACAGATTTGGAATCACACGACCTGGATGGAGTGGGA
CAGAGAAATTAACAATTACACAAGCTTAATACACTCCTTAATTGAAGAATCGCAAAACCAGCAAGAAAAG
AATGAACAAGAATTATTGGAATTAGATAAATGGGCAAGTTTGTGGAATTGGTTTAACATAACAAATTGGC
TGTGGTATATAAAATTATTCATAATGATAGTAGGAGGCTTGGTAGGTTTAAGAATAGTTTTTGCTGTACT
TTCTATAGTGAATAGAGTTAGGCAGGGATATTCACCATTATCGTTTCAGACCCACCTCCCAACCCCGAGG
GGACCCGACAGGCCCGAAGGAATAGAAGAAGAAGGTGGAGAGAGAGACAGAGACAGATCCATTCGATTAG
TGAACGGATCGGCACTGCGTGCGCCAATTCTGCAGACAAATGGCAGTATTCATCCACAATTTTAAAAGAA
AAGGGGGGATTGGGGGGTACAGTGCAGGGGAAAGAATAGTAGACATAATAGCAACAGACATACAAACTAA
AGAATTACAAAAACAAATTACAAAAATTCAAAATTTTCGGGTTTATTACAGGGACAGCAGAGATCCAGTT
TGGTTAATTAAGGTACCGGGCAGAGAGGGCCTATTTCCCATGATTCCTTCATATTTGCATATACGATACA
AGGCTGTTAGAGAGATAATTAGAATTAATTTGACTGTAAACACAAAGATATTAGTACAAAATACGTGACG
TAGAAAGTAATAATTTCTTGGGTAGTTTGCAGTTTTAAAATTATGTTTTAAAATGGACTATCATATGCTT
ACCGTAACTTGAAAGTATTTCGATTTCTTGGCTTTATATATCTTGTGGAAAGGACGAAACACCGGAGACG
CTTTTTTCGTCTCAGTTTAAGAGCTATGCTGCGAATACGAGGGAGCAGACGATATGGCGTCGCTCCTCTC
CACGAGAGCATATGGGCTCCGTGGTCTCGTACACCATCAGGGTACGTATCAGACACCATCAGGGTCTGCT
CGTATTCGCAGCATAGCAAGTTTAAATAAGGCTAGTCCGTTATCAACTTGAAAAAGTGGCACCGAGTCGG
TGCGCTCACCTATTAGCGGCTAAGGTTTTTTGAATTCGAACACGGGGTTGGGGTTGCGCCTTTTCCAAGG
CAGCCCTGGGTTTGCGCAGGGACGCGGCTGCTCTGGGCGTGGTTCCGGGAAACGCAGCGGCGCCGACCCT
GGGTCTCGCACATTCTTCACGTCCGTTCGCAGCGTCACCCGGATCTTCGCCGCTACCCTTGTGGGCCCCC
CGGCGACGCTTCCTGCTCCGCCCCTAAGTCGGGAAGGTTCCTTGCGGTTCGCGGCGTGCCGGACGTGACA
AACGGAAGCCGCATGTCTCACTAGTACCCTCGCAGACGGACAGCGCCAGGGAGCAATGGCAGCGCGCCGA
CCGCGATGGGCTGTGGCCAATAGCGGCTGCTCAGCAGGGCGCGCCGAGAGCAGCGGCCGGGAAGGGGCGG
TGCGGGAGGCGGGGTGTGGGGCGGTAGTGTGGGCCCTGTTCCTGCCCGCGCGGTGTTCCGCATTCTGCAA
GCCTCCGGAGCGCACGTCGGCAGTCGGCTCCCTCGTTGACCGAATCACCGACCTCTCTCCCCAGAGGAGC
CACCATGGCCAAACGGACAGCCGACGGAAGCGAGTTCGAGTCACCAAAGAAGAAGCGGAAAGTCGGCAGC
GGCGGATCCATGTCAAAGACGATCGTGCTGTCTGTAGGTGAAGCCACACGCACCCTCACTGAGATACAGT
CCACGGCCGATAGGCAGATTTTTGAGGAGAAGGTGGGTCCACTGGTGGGTAGGCTTCGACTGACGGCCTC
CCTGAGGCAAAACGGCGCTAAAACGGCTTATCGCGTTAACCTCAAGCTGGACCAGGCCGATGTCGTTGAT
AGTGGACTGCCCAAAGTCAGGTACACACAGGTGTGGAGCCACGATGTGACCATCGTGGCTAACTCAACAG
AGGCGTCCCGGAAGTCTCTGTACGACCTGACAAAGTCCCTGGTTGCCACCTCTCAGGTGGAGGATCTGGT
GGTTAATCTCGTGCCCCTCGGACGGGGGTCCCCTTCAGGGCAGATCAGCAACCAGGCCCTGGCTCTGGCC
CCTAGCTCCGCTCCAGTGCTGGCCCAGACTATGGTGCCCTCTAGTGCTATGGTGCCTCTGGCCCAGCCAC
CTGCTCCAGCCCCTGTGCTGACCCCAGGACCACCCCAGTCACTGAGCGCTCCAGTGCCCAAGTCTACACA
GGCCGGCGAGGGGACTCTGAGTGAAGCTCTGCTGCACCTGCAGTTCGACGCTGATGAGGACCTGGGAGCT
CTGCTGGGGAACAGCACCGATCCCGGAGTGTTCACAGATCTGGCCTCCGTGGACAACTCTGAGTTTCAGC
AGCTGCTGAATCAGGGCGTGTCCATGTCTCATAGTACAGCCGAACCAATGCTGATGGAGTACCCCGAAGC
CATTACCCGGCTGGTGACCGGCAGCCAGCGGCCCCCCGACCCCGCTCCAACTCCCCTGGGAACCAGCGGC
CTGCCTAATGGGCTGTCCGGAGATGAGGACTTCTCAAGCATCGCTGATATGGACTTTAGTGCCCTGCTGT
CACAGATTTCCTCTGGCACCAGCAAAAGGCCGGCGGCCACGAAAAAGGCCGGCCAGGCAAAAAAGAAAAA
GGGAAGCGCAACAAACTTCTCTCTGCTGAAACAAGCCGGAGATGTCGAAGAGAATCCTGGACCGACCGAG
TACAAGCCCACGGTGCGCCTCGCCACCCGCGACGACGTCCCCAGGGCCGTACGCACCCTCGCCGCCGCGT
TCGCCGACTACCCCGCCACGCGCCACACCGTCGATCCGGACCGCCACATCGAGCGGGTCACCGAGCTGCA
AGAACTCTTCCTCACGCGCGTCGGGCTCGACATCGGCAAGGTGTGGGTCGCGGACGACGGCGCCGCGGTG
GCGGTCTGGACCACGCCGGAGAGCGTCGAAGCGGGGGCGGTGTTCGCCGAGATCGGCCCGCGCATGGCCG
AGTTGAGCGGTTCCCGGCTGGCCGCGCAGCAACAGATGGAAGGCCTCCTGGCGCCGCACCGGCCCAAGGA
GCCCGCGTGGTTCCTGGCCACCGTCGGAGTCTCGCCCGACCACCAGGGCAAGGGTCTGGGCAGCGCCGTC
GTGCTCCCCGGAGTGGAGGCGGCCGAGCGCGCCGGGGTGCCCGCCTTCCTGGAGACCTCCGCGCCCCGCA
ACCTCCCCTTCTACGAGCGGCTCGGCTTCACCGTCACCGCCGACGTCGAGGTGCCCGAAGGACCGCGCAC
CTGGTGCATGACCCGCAAGCCCGGTGCCGGATCCTGATAAATTCGAAAATCAACCTCTGGATTACAAAAT
TTGTGAAAGATTGACTGGTATTCTTAACTATGTTGCTCCTTTTACGCTATGTGGATACGCTGCTTTAATG
CCTTTGTATCATGCTATTGCTTCCCGTATGGCTTTCATTTTCTCCTCCTTGTATAAATCCTGGTTGCTGT
CTCTTTATGAGGAGTTGTGGCCCGTTGTCAGGCAACGTGGCGTGGTGTGCACTGTGTTTGCTGACGCAAC
CCCCACTGGTTGGGGCATTGCCACCACCTGTCAGCTCCTTTCCGGGACTTTCGCTTTCCCCCTCCCTATT
GCCACGGCGGAACTCATCGCCGCCTGCCTTGCCCGCTGCTGGACAGGGGCTCGGCTGTTGGGCACTGACA
ATTCCGTGGTGTTGTCGGGGAAATCATCGTCCTTTCCTTGGCTGCTCGCCTGTGTTGCCACCTGGATTCT
GCGCGGGACGTCCTTCTGCTACGTCCCTTCGGCCCTCAATCCAGCGGACCTTCCTTCCCGCGGCCTGCTG
CCGGCTCTGCGGCCTCTTCCGCGTCCTCGCCTTCGCCCTCAGACGAGTCGGATCTCCCTTTGGGCCGCCT
CCCCGCGTCGACTTTAAGACCAATGACTTACAAGGCAGCTGTAGATCTTAGCCACTTTTTAAAAGAAAAG
GGGGGACTGGAAGGGCTAATTCACTCCCAACGAAGATAAGATCTGCTTTTTGCTTGTACTGGGTCTCTCT
GGTTAGACCAGATCTGAGCCTGGGAGCTCTCTGGCTAACTAGGGAACCCACTGCTTAAGCCTCAATAAAG
CTTGCCTTGAGTGCTTCAAGTAGTGTGTGCCCGTCTGTTGTGTGACTCTGGTAACTAGAGATCCCTCAGA
CCCTTTTAGTCAGTGTGGAAAATCTCTAGCAGGGCCCGTTTAAACCCGCTGATCAGCCTCGACTGTGCCT
TCTAGTTGCCAGCCATCTGTTGTTTGCCCCTCCCCCGTGCCTTCCTTGACCCTGGAAGGTGCCACTCCCA
CTGTCCTTTCCTAATAAAATGAGGAAATTGCATCGCATTGTCTGAGTAGGTGTCATTCTATTCTGGGGGG
TGGGGTGGGGCAGGACAGCAAGGGGGAGGATTGGGAAGATAATAGCAGGCATGCTGGGGATGCGGTGGGC
TCTATGGCTTCTGAGGCGGAAAGAACCAGCTGGGGCTCTAGGGGGTATCCCC
[124 nt withheld, positions 6563-6686]
C
[91 nt withheld, positions 6688-6778]
A
[49 nt withheld, positions 6780-6828]
CCTTTGACGTTGGAGTCCACGTTCTTT
[37 nt withheld, positions 6856-6892]
ACCCTATCTCGGTCTATTCTTTTGATTTATAAGGGATTTTGCCGATTTCGGCCTATTGGTTAAAAAATGA
GCTGATTTAACAAAAATTTAACGCGAATTAATTCTGTGGAATGTGTGTCAGTTAGGGTGTGGAAAGTCCC
CAGGCTCCCCAGCAGGCAGAAGTATGCAAAGCATGCATCTCAATTAGTCAGCAACCAGGTGTGGAAAGTC
CCCAGGCTCCCCAGCAGGCAGAAGTATGCAAAGCATGCATCTCAATTAGTCAGCAACCATAGTCCCGCCC
CTAACTCCGCCCATCCCGCCCCTAACTCCGCCCAGTTCCGCCCATTCTCCGCCCCATGGCTGACTAATTT
TTTTTATTTATGCAGAGGCCGAGGCCGCCTCTGCCTCTGAGCTATTCCAGAAGTAGTGAGGAGGCTTTTT
TGGAGGCCTAGGCTTTTGCAAAAAGCTCCCGGGAGCTTGTATATCCATTTTCGGATCTGATCAGCACGTG
TTGACAATTAATCATCGGCATAGTATATCGGCATAGTATAATACGACAAGGTGAGGAACTAAACCATGGC
CAAGTTGACCAGTGCCGTTCCGGTGCTCACCGCGCGCGACGTCGCCGGAGCGGTCGAGTTCTGGACCGAC
CGGCTCGGGTTCTCCCGGGACTTCGTGGAGGACGACTTCGCCGGTGTGGTCCGGGACGACGTGACCCTGT
TCATCAGCGCGGTCCAGGACCAGGTGGTGCCGGACAACACCCTGGCCTGGGTGTGGGTGCGCGGCCTGGA
CGAGCTGTACGCCGAGTGGTCGGAGGTCGTGTCCACGAACTTCCGGGACGCCTCCGGGCCGGCCATGACC
GAGATCGGCGAGCAGCCGTGGGGGCGGGAGTTCGCCCTGCGCGACCCGGCCGGCAACTGCGTGCACTTCG
TGGCCGAGGAGCAGGACTGACACGTGCTACGAGATTTCGATTCCACCGCCGCCTTCTATGAAAGGTTGGG
CTTCGGAATCGTTTTCCGGGACGCCGGCTGGATGATCCTCCAGCGCGGGGATCTCATGCTGGAGTTCTTC
GCCCACCCCAACTTGTTTATTGCAGCTTATAATGGTTACAAATAAAGCAATAGCATCACAAATTTCACAA
ATAAAGCATTTTTTTCACTGCATTCTAGTTGTGGTTTGTCCAAACTCATCAATGTATCTTATCATGTCTG
TATACCGTCGACCTCTAGCTAGAGCTTGGCGTAATCATGGTCATAGCTGTTTCCTGTGTGAAATTGTTAT
CCGCTCACAATTCCACACAACATACGAGCCGGAAGCATAAAGTGTAAAGCCTGGGGTGCCTAATGAGTGA
GCTAACTCACATTAATTGCGTTGCGCTCACTGCCCGCTTTCCAGTCGGGAAACCTGTCGTGCCAGCTGCA
TTAATGAATCGGCCAACGCGCGGGGAGAGGCGGTTTGCGTATTGGGCGCTCTTCCGCTTCCTCGCTCACT
GACTCGCTGCGCTCGGTCGTTCGGCTGCGGCGAGCGGTATCAGCTCACTCAAAGGCGGTAATACGGTTAT
CCACAGAATCAGGGGATAACGCAGGAAAGAACATGTGAGCAAAAGGCCAGCAAAAGGCCAGGAACCGTAA
AAAGGCCGCGTTGCTGGCGTTTTTCCATAGGCTCCGCCCCCCTGACGAGCATCACAAAAATCGACGCTCA
AGTCAGAGGTGGCGAAACCCGACAGGACTATAAAGATACCAGGCGTTTCCCCCTGGAAGCTCCCTCGTGC
GCTCTCCTGTTCCGACCCTGCCGCTTACCGGATACCTGTCCGCCTTTCTCCCTTCGGGAAGCGTGGCGCT
TTCTCATAGCTCACGCTGTAGGTATCTCAGTTCGGTGTAGGTCGTTCGCTCCAAGCTGGGCTGTGTGCAC
GAACCCCCCGTTCAGCCCGACCGCTGCGCCTTATCCGGTAACTATCGTCTTGAGTCCAACCCGGTAAGAC
ACGACTTATCGCCACTGGCAGCAGCCACTGGTAACAGGATTAGCAGAGCGAGGTATGTAGGCGGTGCTAC
AGAGTTCTTGAAGTGGTGGCCTAACTACGGCTACACTAGAAGAACAGTATTTGGTATCTGCGCTCTGCTG
AAGCCAGTTACCTTCGGAAAAAGAGTTGGTAGCTCTTGATCCGGCAAACAAACCACCGCTGGTAGCGGTG
GTTTTTTTGTTTGCAAGCAGCAGATTACGCGCAGAAAAAAAGGATCTCAAGAAGATCCTTTGATCTTTTC
TACGGGGTCTGACGCTCAGTGGAACGAAAACTCACGTTAAGGGATTTTGGTCATGAGATTATCAAAAAGG
ATCTTCACCTAGATCCTTTTAAATTAAAAATGAAGTTTTAAATCAATCTAAAGTATATATGAGTAAACTT
GGTCTGACAGTTACCAATGCTTAATCAGTGAGGCACCTATCTCAGCGATCTGTCTATTTCGTTCATCCAT
AGTTGCCTGACTCCCCGTCGTGTAGATAACTACGATACGGGAGGGCTTACCATCTGGCCCCAGTGCTGCA
ATGATACCGCGAGACCCACGCTCACCGGCTCCAGATTTATCAGCAATAAACCAGCCAGCCGGAAGGGCCG
AGCGCAGAAGTGGTCCTGCAACTTTATCCGCCTCCATCCAGTCTATTAATTGTTGCCGGGAAGCTAGAGT
AAGTAGTTCGCCAGTTAATAGTTTGCGCAACGTTGTTGCCATTGCTACAGGCATCGTGGTGTCACGCTCG
TCGTTTGGTATGGCTTCATTCAGCTCCGGTTCCCAACGATCAAGGCGAGTTACATGATCCCCCATGTTGT
GCAAAAAAGCGGTTAGCTCCTTCGGTCCTCCGATCGTTGTCAGAAGTAAGTTGGCCGCAGTGTTATCACT
CATGGTTATGGCAGCACTGCATAATTCTCTTACTGTCATGCCATCCGTAAGATGCTTTTCTGTGACTGGT
GAGTACTCAACCAAGTCATTCTGAGAATAGTGTATGCGGCGACCGAGTTGCTCTTGCCCGGCGTCAATAC
GGGATAATACCGCGCCACATAGCAGAACTTTAAAAGTGCTCATCATTGGAAAACGTTCTTCGGGGCGAAA
ACTCTCAAGGATCTTACCGCTGTTGAGATCCAGTTCGATGTAACCCACTCGTGCACCCAACTGATCTTCA
GCATCTTTTACTTTCACCAGCGTTTCTGGGTGAGCAAAAACAGGAAGGCAAAATGCCGCAAAAAAGGGAA
TAAGGGCGACACGGAAATGTTGAATACTCATACTCTTCCTTTTTCAATATTATTGAAGCATTTATCAGGG
TTATTGTCTCATGAGCGGATACATATTTGAATGTATTTAGAAAAATAAACAAATAGGGGTTCCGCGCACA
TTTCCCCGAAAAGTGCCACCTGAC
